Addgene plasmid #118966: FRB_nPPVp
Purpose: Expresses N-terminus of plum pox virus protease (PPVp) fused to FKBP-rapamycin binding (FRB) domain
Depositing lab: Roman Jerala. Publication: Design of fast proteolysis-based signaling and logic circuits in mammalian cells. Fink T, Lonzaric J, Praznik A, Plaper T, Merljak E, Leben K, Jerala N, Lebar T, Strmsek Z, Lapenta F, Bencina M, Jerala R. Nat Chem Biol. 2019 Feb;15(2):115-122. doi: 10.1038/s41589-018-0181-6. Epub 2018 Dec 10. PubMed 30531965.
Backbone
  Vector backbone: pcDNA3
  Backbone size w/o insert (bp): 5446
  Total vector size (bp): 6140
  Vector type: Mammalian Expression
Growth in bacteria
  Bacterial resistance: Ampicillin, 100 μg/mL
  Growth temperature: 37°C
  Growth strain: DH5alpha
  Copy number: High Copy
Gene/Insert
  Gene/Insert name: split nPPVp in fusion with FRB (alt name: FRB_nPPVp)
  Insert size (bp): 675
  Promoter: CMV
  Tag / fusion protein: Myc tag (N terminal on insert)
  Cloning method: Restriction Enzyme; 5′ cloning site EcoRI (unknown if destroyed); 3′ cloning site XhoI (unknown if destroyed)
  Sequencing primers: 5′ CGCAAATGGGCGGTAGGCGTG; 3′ TAGAAGGCACAGTCGAGG
Terms and licenses: Academic/Nonprofit Terms; Industry Terms: Not Available to Industry
How to cite: FRB_nPPVp was a gift from Roman Jerala (Addgene plasmid # 118966 ; http://n2t.net/addgene:118966 ; RRID:Addgene_118966)
