[The description below was written by a language model from this plasmid's Addgene catalogue record and pLannotate feature annotations shown in this document.]
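Description:
FRB_nPPVp is a mammalian expression plasmid built on the pcDNA3 backbone (about 6.1 kb in total) that encodes the N-terminal fragment of a split plum pox virus protease (PPVp) fused to the FKBP-rapamycin binding (FRB) domain. It is propagated in E. coli through a high-copy ColE1/pUC-type origin with ampicillin selection from the AmpR (β-lactamase) gene. The backbone also carries an f1 origin and an SV40 promoter-driven neomycin resistance cassette with an SV40 polyadenylation signal, which would allow G418 selection of transfected mammalian cells. Short annotated fragments, such as an HIV-1 LTR piece, a ble fragment and lac-region remnants, appear to be backbone sequence or annotation matches rather than functional parts.

The roughly 675 bp insert lies between the EcoRI and XhoI cloning sites. It is transcribed from the human CMV immediate-early enhancer and promoter and terminated by the bGH poly(A) signal, with flanking T7 and SP6 promoters from the vector. The feature table places an FRB coding segment, matched by the annotation tool to the T2098L variant, directly upstream of a fragment of the plum pox potyvirus polyprotein corresponding to the NIa protease. The catalogue entry lists an N-terminal Myc tag on the insert for detection, although this tag is not separately annotated.

In a split-protease design of this kind, the fragment is expected to be inactive alone. Rapamycin-type ligands bring FRB together with an FKBP-fused complementary fragment, which would be supplied from a separate construct, and this reconstitutes proteolytic activity. The associated publication concerns fast proteolysis-based signaling and logic circuits in mammalian cells, which fits use of this plasmid as one half of a chemically inducible protease input.
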