Features (pLannotate 1.2.2; 22 found; start..end, strand, type, name):
     28..80      -  misc_feature   bom (fragment): basis of mobility region from pBR322
    235..614     +  enhancer       CMV enhancer: human cytomegalovirus immediate early enhancer
    615..818     +  promoter       CMV promoter: human cytomegalovirus (CMV) immediate early promoter
    814..847     +  LTR            5' LTR (truncated) (fragment): truncated 5' long terminal repeat (LTR) from HIV-1
    863..881     +  promoter       T7 promoter: promoter for bacteriophage T7 RNA polymerase
    997..1275    +  CDS            FRB*: T2098L mutant of FKBP-rapamycin binding domain of human FRAP binds synthetic ligands such as AP21967
   1288..1674    +  CDS            POLG_PPVD (fragment): Experimental evidence at protein level: Swiss-Prot protein existence level 1. [Nuclear inclusion protein A]: has RNA-binding and proteolytic activities. From Plum pox potyvirus (strain D) (PPV).
   1692..1710    -  promoter       SP6 promoter: promoter for bacteriophage SP6 RNA polymerase
   1736..1960    +  polyA_signal   bGH poly(A) signal: bovine growth hormone polyadenylation signal
   1964..1985    +  promoter       SV40 promoter (fragment): SV40 enhancer and early promoter
   2006..2434    +  rep_origin     f1 ori (sequence partly withheld): f1 bacteriophage origin of replication; arrow indicates direction of (+) strand synthesis
   2448..2777    +  promoter       SV40 promoter: SV40 enhancer and early promoter
   2844..3635    +  CDS            neo: KKA2_KLEPN - Also known as kan, nptII. Experimental evidence at protein level: Swiss-Prot protein existence level 1. Resistance to kanamycin, neomycin, paromomycin, ribostamycin, butirosin and gentamicin B. From Klebsiella pneumoniae.
   3659..3817    +  CDS            ble (fragment): BLE_KLEPN - Experimental evidence at protein level: Swiss-Prot protein existence level 1. Binding protein with a strong affinity to the bleomycin family of antibiotics. Binds to CL990; an antimitotic-antibiotic compound. From Klebsiella pneumoniae.
   3812..3933    +  polyA_signal   SV40 poly(A) signal: SV40 polyadenylation signal
   4006..4022    -  protein_bind   lac operator: The lac repressor binds to the lac operator to inhibit transcription in E. coli. This inhibition can be relieved by adding lactose or isopropyl-β-D-thiogalactopyranoside (IPTG). lac repressor encoded by lacI
   4030..4060    -  promoter       lac promoter: promoter for the E. coli lac operon
   4075..4096    -  protein_bind   CAP binding site: CAP binding activates transcription in the presence of cAMP. E. coli catabolite activator protein
   4109..4201    -  CDS            lacI (fragment): lac repressor; lacI; The lac repressor binds to the lac operator to inhibit transcription in E. coli. This inhibition can be relieved by adding lactose or isopropyl-β-D-thiogalactopyranoside (IPTG).
   4384..4972    -  rep_origin     ori: high-copy-number ColE1/pMB1/pBR322/pUC origin of replication
   5143..6003    -  CDS            AmpR: β-lactamase; bla; confers resistance to ampicillin, carbenicillin, and related antibiotics
   6004..6108    -  promoter       AmpR promoter: bla
>Addgene plasmid #118966 | FRB_nPPVp | addgene full sequence | sequence record 232047 | Addgene NGS Result
GACGGATCGGGAGATCTCCCGATCCCCTATGGTGCACTCTCAGTACAATCTGCTCTGATGCCGCATAGTT
AAGCCAGTATCTGCTCCCTGCTTGTGTGTTGGAGGTCGCTGAGTAGTGCGCGAGCAAAATTTAAGCTACA
ACAAGGCAAGGCTTGACCGACAATTGCATGAAGAATCTGCTTAGGGTTAGGCGTTTTGCGCTGCTTCGCG
ATGTACGGGCCAGATATACGCGTTGACATTGATTATTGACTAGTTATTAATAGTAATCAATTACGGGGTC
ATTAGTTCATAGCCCATATATGGAGTTCCGCGTTACATAACTTACGGTAAATGGCCCGCCTGGCTGACCG
CCCAACGACCCCCGCCCATTGACGTCAATAATGACGTATGTTCCCATAGTAACGCCAATAGGGACTTTCC
ATTGACGTCAATGGGTGGAGTATTTACGGTAAACTGCCCACTTGGCAGTACATCAAGTGTATCATATGCC
AAGTACGCCCCCTATTGACGTCAATGACGGTAAATGGCCCGCCTGGCATTATGCCCAGTACATGACCTTA
TGGGACTTTCCTACTTGGCAGTACATCTACGTATTAGTCATCGCTATTACCATGGTGATGCGGTTTTGGC
AGTACATCAATGGGCGTGGATAGCGGTTTGACTCACGGGGATTTCCAAGTCTCCACCCCATTGACGTCAA
TGGGAGTTTGTTTTGGCACCAAAATCAACGGGACTTTCCAAAATGTCGTAACAACTCCGCCCCATTGACG
CAAATGGGCGGTAGGCGTGTACGGTGGGAGGTCTATATAAGCAGAGCTCTCTGGCTAACTAGAGAACCCA
CTGCTTACTGGCTTATCGAAATTAATACGACTCACTATAGGGAGACCCAAGCTTGGTACCGAGCTCGGAT
CCACTAGTAACGGCCGCCAGTGTGCTGGAATTCGCGGCCGCTCTAGAGCCACCATGGAGCAGAAGCTGAT
CAGCGAGGAGGATCTGATCCTCTGGCATGAGATGTGGCATGAAGGCCTGGAAGAGGCATCTCGTTTGTAC
TTTGGGGAAAGGAACGTGAAAGGCATGTTTGAGGTGCTGGAGCCCTTGCATGCTATGATGGAACGGGGCC
CCCAGACTCTGAAGGAAACATCCTTTAATCAGGCCTATGGTCGAGATTTAATGGAGGCCCAAGAGTGGTG
CAGGAAGTACATGAAATCAGGGAATGTCAAGGACCTCCTCCAAGCCTGGGACCTCTATTATCATGTGTTC
CGACGAATCTCAAAGGGATCCGGAAGTAGCAAGAGCCTGTTCCGCGGCCTGCGCGACTACAACCCCATCG
CCAGCAGCATCTGCCAGCTGAACAACAGCAGCGGCGCCCGCCAGAGCGAGATGTTCGGCCTGGGCTTCGG
CGGCCTGATCGTGACCAACCAGCACCTGTTCAAGCGCAACGACGGCGAGCTGACCATCCGCAGCCACCAC
GGCGAGTTCGTGGTGAAGGACACCAAGACCCTGAAGCTGCTGCCCTGCAAGGGCCGCGACATCGTGATCA
TCCGCCTGCCCAAGGACTTCCCCCCCTTCCCCAAGCGCCTGCAATTCCGCACCCCCACCACCGAGGACCG
CGTGTGCCTGATCGGCAGCAACTTCCAGACCTAAACTAGTGCGGCCGCCTGCAGCTCGAGCATGCATCTA
GAGGGCCCTATTCTATAGTGTCACCTAAATGCTAGAGCTCGCTGATCAGCCTCGACTGTGCCTTCTAGTT
GCCAGCCATCTGTTGTTTGCCCCTCCCCCGTGCCTTCCTTGACCCTGGAAGGTGCCACTCCCACTGTCCT
TTCCTAATAAAATGAGGAAATTGCATCGCATTGTCTGAGTAGGTGTCATTCTATTCTGGGGGGTGGGGTG
GGGCAGGACAGCAAGGGGGAGGATTGGGAAGACAATAGCAGGCATGCTGGGGATGCGGTGGGCTCTATGG
CTTCTGAGGCGGAAAGAACCAGCTGGGGCTCTAGGGGGTATCCCC
[124 nt withheld, positions 2006-2129]
C
[91 nt withheld, positions 2131-2221]
A
[49 nt withheld, positions 2223-2271]
CCTTTGACGTTGGAGTCCACGTTCTTT
[37 nt withheld, positions 2299-2335]
ACCCTATCTCGGTCTATTCTTTTGATTTATAAGGGATTTTGCCGATTTCGGCCTATTGGTTAAAAAATGA
GCTGATTTAACAAAAATTTAACGCGAATTAATTCTGTGGAATGTGTGTCAGTTAGGGTGTGGAAAGTCCC
CAGGCTCCCCAGCAGGCAGAAGTATGCAAAGCATGCATCTCAATTAGTCAGCAACCAGGTGTGGAAAGTC
CCCAGGCTCCCCAGCAGGCAGAAGTATGCAAAGCATGCATCTCAATTAGTCAGCAACCATAGTCCCGCCC
CTAACTCCGCCCATCCCGCCCCTAACTCCGCCCAGTTCCGCCCATTCTCCGCCCCATGGCTGACTAATTT
TTTTTATTTATGCAGAGGCCGAGGCCGCCTCTGCCTCTGAGCTATTCCAGAAGTAGTGAGGAGGCTTTTT
TGGAGGCCTAGGCTTTTGCAAAAAGCTCCCGGGAGCTTGTATATCCATTTTCGGATCTGATCAAGAGACA
GGATGAGGATCGTTTCGCATGATTGAACAAGATGGATTGCACGCAGGTTCTCCGGCCGCTTGGGTGGAGA
GGCTATTCGGCTATGACTGGGCACAACAGACAATCGGCTGCTCTGATGCCGCCGTGTTCCGGCTGTCAGC
GCAGGGGCGCCCGGTTCTTTTTGTCAAGACCGACCTGTCCGGTGCCCTGAATGAACTGCAGGACGAGGCA
GCGCGGCTATCGTGGCTGGCCACGACGGGCGTTCCTTGCGCAGCTGTGCTCGACGTTGTCACTGAAGCGG
GAAGGGACTGGCTGCTATTGGGCGAAGTGCCGGGGCAGGATCTCCTGTCATCTCACCTTGCTCCTGCCGA
GAAAGTATCCATCATGGCTGATGCAATGCGGCGGCTGCATACGCTTGATCCGGCTACCTGCCCATTCGAC
CACCAAGCGAAACATCGCATCGAGCGAGCACGTACTCGGATGGAAGCCGGTCTTGTCGATCAGGATGATC
TGGACGAAGAGCATCAGGGGCTCGCGCCAGCCGAACTGTTCGCCAGGCTCAAGGCGCGCATGCCCGACGG
CGAGGATCTCGTCGTGACCCATGGCGATGCCTGCTTGCCGAATATCATGGTGGAAAATGGCCGCTTTTCT
GGATTCATCGACTGTGGCCGGCTGGGTGTGGCGGACCGCTATCAGGACATAGCGTTGGCTACCCGTGATA
TTGCTGAAGAGCTTGGCGGCGAATGGGCTGACCGCTTCCTCGTGCTTTACGGTATCGCCGCTCCCGATTC
GCAGCGCATCGCCTTCTATCGCCTTCTTGACGAGTTCTTCTGAGCGGGACTCTGGGGTTCGAAATGACCG
ACCAAGCGACGCCCAACCTGCCATCACGAGATTTCGATTCCACCGCCGCCTTCTATGAAAGGTTGGGCTT
CGGAATCGTTTTCCGGGACGCCGGCTGGATGATCCTCCAGCGCGGGGATCTCATGCTGGAGTTCTTCGCC
CACCCCAACTTGTTTATTGCAGCTTATAATGGTTACAAATAAAGCAATAGCATCACAAATTTCACAAATA
AAGCATTTTTTTCACTGCATTCTAGTTGTGGTTTGTCCAAACTCATCAATGTATCTTATCATGTCTGTAT
ACCGTCGACCTCTAGCTAGAGCTTGGCGTAATCATGGTCATAGCTGTTTCCTGTGTGAAATTGTTATCCG
CTCACAATTCCACACAACATACGAGCCGGAAGCATAAAGTGTAAAGCCTGGGGTGCCTAATGAGTGAGCT
AACTCACATTAATTGCGTTGCGCTCACTGCCCGCTTTCCAGTCGGGAAACCTGTCGTGCCAGCTGCATTA
ATGAATCGGCCAACGCGCGGGGAGAGGCGGTTTGCGTATTGGGCGCTCTTCCGCTTCCTCGCTCACTGAC
TCGCTGCGCTCGGTCGTTCGGCTGCGGCGAGCGGTATCAGCTCACTCAAAGGCGGTAATACGGTTATCCA
CAGAATCAGGGGATAACGCAGGAAAGAACATGTGAGCAAAAGGCCAGCAAAAGGCCAGGAACCGTAAAAA
GGCCGCGTTGCTGGCGTTTTTCCATAGGCTCCGCCCCCCTGACGAGCATCACAAAAATCGACGCTCAAGT
CAGAGGTGGCGAAACCCGACAGGACTATAAAGATACCAGGCGTTTCCCCCTGGAAGCTCCCTCGTGCGCT
CTCCTGTTCCGACCCTGCCGCTTACCGGATACCTGTCCGCCTTTCTCCCTTCGGGAAGCGTGGCGCTTTC
TCATAGCTCACGCTGTAGGTATCTCAGTTCGGTGTAGGTCGTTCGCTCCAAGCTGGGCTGTGTGCACGAA
CCCCCCGTTCAGCCCGACCGCTGCGCCTTATCCGGTAACTATCGTCTTGAGTCCAACCCGGTAAGACACG
ACTTATCGCCACTGGCAGCAGCCACTGGTAACAGGATTAGCAGAGCGAGGTATGTAGGCGGTGCTACAGA
GTTCTTGAAGTGGTGGCCTAACTACGGCTACACTAGAAGAACAGTATTTGGTATCTGCGCTCTGCTGAAG
CCAGTTACCTTCGGAAAAAGAGTTGGTAGCTCTTGATCCGGCAAACAAACCACCGCTGGTAGCGGTGGTT
TTTTTGTTTGCAAGCAGCAGATTACGCGCAGAAAAAAAGGATCTCAAGAAGATCCTTTGATCTTTTCTAC
GGGGTCTGACGCTCAGTGGAACGAAAACTCACGTTAAGGGATTTTGGTCATGAGATTATCAAAAAGGATC
TTCACCTAGATCCTTTTAAATTAAAAATGAAGTTTTAAATCAATCTAAAGTATATATGAGTAAACTTGGT
CTGACAGTTACCAATGCTTAATCAGTGAGGCACCTATCTCAGCGATCTGTCTATTTCGTTCATCCATAGT
TGCCTGACTCCCCGTCGTGTAGATAACTACGATACGGGAGGGCTTACCATCTGGCCCCAGTGCTGCAATG
ATACCGCGAGACCCACGCTCACCGGCTCCAGATTTATCAGCAATAAACCAGCCAGCCGGAAGGGCCGAGC
GCAGAAGTGGTCCTGCAACTTTATCCGCCTCCATCCAGTCTATTAATTGTTGCCGGGAAGCTAGAGTAAG
TAGTTCGCCAGTTAATAGTTTGCGCAACGTTGTTGCCATTGCTACAGGCATCGTGGTGTCACGCTCGTCG
TTTGGTATGGCTTCATTCAGCTCCGGTTCCCAACGATCAAGGCGAGTTACATGATCCCCCATGTTGTGCA
AAAAAGCGGTTAGCTCCTTCGGTCCTCCGATCGTTGTCAGAAGTAAGTTGGCCGCAGTGTTATCACTCAT
GGTTATGGCAGCACTGCATAATTCTCTTACTGTCATGCCATCCGTAAGATGCTTTTCTGTGACTGGTGAG
TACTCAACCAAGTCATTCTGAGAATAGTGTATGCGGCGACCGAGTTGCTCTTGCCCGGCGTCAATACGGG
ATAATACCGCGCCACATAGCAGAACTTTAAAAGTGCTCATCATTGGAAAACGTTCTTCGGGGCGAAAACT
CTCAAGGATCTTACCGCTGTTGAGATCCAGTTCGATGTAACCCACTCGTGCACCCAACTGATCTTCAGCA
TCTTTTACTTTCACCAGCGTTTCTGGGTGAGCAAAAACAGGAAGGCAAAATGCCGCAAAAAAGGGAATAA
GGGCGACACGGAAATGTTGAATACTCATACTCTTCCTTTTTCAATATTATTGAAGCATTTATCAGGGTTA
TTGTCTCATGAGCGGATACATATTTGAATGTATTTAGAAAAATAAACAAATAGGGGTTCCGCGCACATTT
CCCCGAAAAGTGCCACCTGACGTC
